>Addgene plasmid #226542 | pDest17_A1-LCD swap V5 | addgene full sequence | sequence record 453686 | Addgene NGS Result
AGATCTCGATCCCGCGAAATTAATACGACTCACTATAGGGAGACCACAACGGTTTCCCTCTAGAAATAAT
TTTGTTTAACTTTAAGAAGGAGATATACATATGTCGTACTACCATCACCATCACCATCACCTCGAATCAA
CAAGTTTGTACAAAAAAGCAGGCTTCGAGAACCTGTATTTTCAAGGTAGCGGTTTTAGCAATATGGGTAA
TGGTTTTGGTGGTCGCTTTGGTGGTGGTCGTGGTTTTAGCCGTTATAGCCAGCAGTTTAGCTATTATGAT
GGTGGTCAGAGCAGCGGTGGTAATGGTAGCAGTGGTGGTTTTAATAGCTATGGCGGTTATAACAATGGTC
GTAATGGTTCAAGCTTTGGCGGTGCAGGCGGTGGTGGCCGTAGCAGCTTTGGTTTTAGTGGTGGTGGCGG
TTTTGGCGCAGATGGTGGCTATAATCGTTTTAGCTCAGGTGATCGTAACAATAATGGTCCGAGCAAAGGC
GGTGGCGGTGGCAATGGCAGCGGTAGCCGTGGTTTTGCAGGTAATGGCAGCATGAGCGATCGTGGTAATT
CATATGGCGGTGGTCCGGGTCGTCAGAAAGGTAGCTAAGACCCAGCTTTCTTGTACAAAGTGGTTGATTC
GAGGCTGCTAACAAAGCCCGAAAGGAAGCTGAGTTGGCTGCTGCCACCGCTGAGCAATAACTAGCATAAC
CCCTTGGGGCCTCTAAACGGGTCTTGAGGGGTTTTTTGCTGAAAGGAGGAACTATATCCGGATATCCACA
GGACGGGTGTGGTCGCCATGATCGCGTAGTCGATAGTGGCTCCAAGTAGCGAAGCGAGCAGGACTGGGCG
GCGGCCAAAGCGGTCGGACAGTGCTCCGAGAACGGGTGCGCATAGAAATTGCATCAACGCATATAGCGCT
AGCAGCACGCCATAGTGACTGGCGATGCTGTCGGAATGGACGATATCCCGCAAGAGGCCCGGCAGTACCG
GCATAACCAAGCCTATGCCTACAGCATCCAGGGTGACGGTGCCGAGGATGACGATGAGCGCATTGTTAGA
TTTCATACACGGTGCCTGACTGCGTTAGCAATTTAACTGTGATAAACTACCGCATTAAAGCTTATCGATG
ATAAGCTGTCAAACATGAGAATTCTTGAAGACGAAAGGGCCTCGTGATACGCCTATTTTTATAGGTTAAT
GTCATGATAATAATGGTTTCTTAGACGTCAGGTGGCACTTTTCGGGGAAATGTGCGCGGAACCCCTATTT
GTTTATTTTTCTAAATACATTCAAATATGTATCCGCTCATGAGACAATAACCCTGATAAATGCTTCAATA
ATATTGAAAAAGGAAGAGTATGAGTATTCAACATTTCCGTGTCGCCCTTATTCCCTTTTTTGCGGCATTT
TGCCTTCCTGTTTTTGCTCACCCAGAAACGCTGGTGAAAGTAAAAGATGCTGAAGATCAGTTGGGTGCAC
GAGTGGGTTACATCGAACTGGATCTCAACAGCGGTAAGATCCTTGAGAGTTTTCGCCCCGAAGAACGTTT
TCCAATGATGAGCACTTTTAAAGTTCTGCTATGTGGCGCGGTATTATCCCGTGTTGACGCCGGGCAAGAG
CAACTCGGTCGCCGCATACACTATTCTCAGAATGACTTGGTTGAGTACTCACCAGTCACAGAAAAGCATC
TTACGGATGGCATGACAGTAAGAGAATTATGCAGTGCTGCCATAACCATGAGTGATAACACTGCGGCCAA
CTTACTTCTGACAACGATCGGAGGACCGAAGGAGCTAACCGCTTTTTTGCACAACATGGGGGATCATGTA
ACTCGCCTTGATCGTTGGGAACCGGAGCTGAATGAAGCCATACCAAACGACGAGCGTGACACCACGATGC
CTGCAGCAATGGCAACAACGTTGCGCAAACTATTAACTGGCGAACTACTTACTCTAGCTTCCCGGCAACA
ATTAATAGACTGGATGGAGGCGGATAAAGTTGCAGGACCACTTCTGCGCTCGGCCCTTCCGGCTGGCTGG
TTTATTGCTGATAAATCTGGAGCCGGTGAGCGTGGGTCTCGCGGTATCATTGCAGCACTGGGGCCAGATG
GTAAGCCCTCCCGTATCGTAGTTATCTACACGACGGGGAGTCAGGCAACTATGGATGAACGAAATAGACA
GATCGCTGAGATAGGTGCCTCACTGATTAAGCATTGGTAACTGTCAGACCAAGTTTACTCATATATACTT
TAGATTGATTTAAAACTTCATTTTTAATTTAAAAGGATCTAGGTGAAGATCCTTTTTGATAATCTCATGA
CCAAAATCCCTTAACGTGAGTTTTCGTTCCACTGAGCGTCAGACCCCGTAGAAAAGATCAAAGGATCTTC
TTGAGATCCTTTTTTTCTGCGCGTAATCTGCTGCTTGCAAACAAAAAAACCACCGCTACCAGCGGTGGTT
TGTTTGCCGGATCAAGAGCTACCAACTCTTTTTCCGAAGGTAACTGGCTTCAGCAGAGCGCAGATACCAA
ATACTGTCCTTCTAGTGTAGCCGTAGTTAGGCCACCACTTCAAGAACTCTGTAGCACCGCCTACATACCT
CGCTCTGCTAATCCTGTTACCAGTGGCTGCTGCCAGTGGCGATAAGTCGTGTCTTACCGGGTTGGACTCA
AGACGATAGTTACCGGATAAGGCGCAGCGGTCGGGCTGAACGGGGGGTTCGTGCACACAGCCCAGCTTGG
AGCGAACGACCTACACCGAACTGAGATACCTACAGCGTGAGCTATGAGAAAGCGCCACGCTTCCCGAAGG
GAGAAAGGCGGACAGGTATCCGGTAAGCGGCAGGGTCGGAACAGGAGAGCGCACGAGGGAGCTTCCAGGG
GGAAACGCCTGGTATCTTTATAGTCCTGTCGGGTTTCGCCACCTCTGACTTGAGCGTCGATTTTTGTGAT
GCTCGTCAGGGGGGCGGAGCCTATGGAAAAACGCCAGCAACGCGGCCTTTTTACGGTTCCTGGCCTTTTG
CTGGCCTTTTGCTCACATGTTCTTTCCTGCGTTATCCCCTGATTCTGTGGATAACCGTATTACCGCCTTT
GAGTGAGCTGATACCGCTCGCCGCAGCCGAACGACCGAGCGCAGCGAGTCAGTGAGCGAGGAAGCGGAAG
AGCGCCTGATGCGGTATTTTCTCCTTACGCATCTGTGCGGTATTTCACACCGCAATGGTGCACTCTCAGT
ACAATCTGCTCTGATGCCGCATAGTTAAGCCAGTATACACTCCGCTATCGCTACGTGACTGGGTCATGGC
TGCGCCCCGACACCCGCCAACACCCGCTGACGCGCCCTGACGGGCTTGTCTGCTCCCGGCATCCGCTTAC
AGACAAGCTGTGACCGTCTCCGGGAGCTGCATGTGTCAGAGGTTTTCACCGTCATCACCGAAACGCGCGA
GGCAGCTGCGGTAAAGCTCATCAGCGTGGTCGTGAAGCGATTCACAGATGTCTGCCTGTTCATCCGCGTC
CAGCTCGTTGAGTTTCTCCAGAAGCGTTAATGTCTGGCTTCTGATAAAGCGGGCCATGTTAAGGGCGGTT
TTTTCCTGTTTGGTCACTGATGCCTCCGTGTAAGGGGGATTTCTGTTCATGGGGGTAATGATACCGATGA
AACGAGAGAGGATGCTCACGATACGGGTTACTGATGATGAACATGCCCGGTTACTGGAACGTTGTGAGGG
TAAACAACTGGCGGTATGGATGCGGCGGGACCAGAGAAAAATCACTCAGGGTCAATGCCAGCGCTTCGTT
AATACAGATGTAGGTGTTCCACAGGGTAGCCAGCAGCATCCTGCGATGCAGATCCGGAACATAATGGTGC
AGGGCGCTGACTTCCGCGTTTCCAGACTTTACGAAACACGGAAACCGAAGACCATTCATGTTGTTGCTCA
GGTCGCAGACGTTTTGCAGCAGCAGTCGCTTCACGTTCGCTCGCGTATCGGTGATTCATTCTGCTAACCA
GTAAGGCAACCCCGCCAGCCTAGCCGGGTCCTCAACGACAGGAGCACGATCATGCGCACCCGTGGCCAGG
ACCCAACGCTGCCCGAGATGCGCCGCGTGCGGCTGCTGGAGATGGCGGACGCGATGGATATGTTCTGCCA
AGGGTTGGTTTGCGCATTCACAGTTCTCCGCAAGAATTGATTGGCTCCAATTCTTGGAGTGGTGAATCCG
TTAGCGAGGTGCCGCCGGCTTCCATTCAGGTCGAGGTGGCCCGGCTCCATGCACCGCGACGCAACGCGGG
GAGGCAGACAAGGTATAGGGCGGCGCCTACAATCCATGCCAACCCGTTCCATGTGCTCGCCGAGGCGGCA
TAAATCGCCGTGACGATCAGCGGTCCAATGATCGAAGTTAGGCTGGTAAGAGCCGCGAGCGATCCTTGAA
GCTGTCCCTGATGGTCGTCATCTACCTGCCTGGACAGCATGGCCTGCAACGCGGGCATCCCGATGCCGCC
GGAAGCGAGAAGAATCATAATGGGGAAGGCCATCCAGCCTCGCGTCGCGAACGCCAGCAAGACGTAGCCC
AGCGCGTCGGCCGCCATGCCGGCGATAATGGCCTGCTTCTCGCCGAAACGTTTGGTGGCGGGACCAGTGA
CGAAGGCTTGAGCGAGGGCGTGCAAGATTCCGAATACCGCAAGCGACAGGCCGATCATCGTCGCGCTCCA
GCGAAAGCGGTCCTCGCCGAAAATGACCCAGAGCGCTGCCGGCACCTGTCCTACGAGTTGCATGATAAAG
AAGACAGTCATAAGTGCGGCGACGATAGTCATGCCCCGCGCCCACCGGAAGGAGCTGACTGGGTTGAAGG
CTCTCAAGGGCATCGGTCGATCGACGCTCTCCCTTATGCGACTCCTGCATTAGGAAGCAGCCCAGTAGTA
GGTTGAGGCCGTTGAGCACCGCCGCCGCAAGGAATGGTGCATGCAAGGAGATGGCGCCCAACAGTCCCCC
GGCCACGGGGCCTGCCACCATACCCACGCCGAAACAAGCGCTCATGAGCCCGAAGTGGCGAGCCCGATCT
TCCCCATCGGTGATGTCGGCGATATAGGCGCCAGCAACCGCACCTGTGGCGCCGGTGATGCCGGCCACGA
TGCGTCCGGCGTAGAGGATCG
Features (pLannotate 1.2.2; 16 found; start..end, strand, type, name):
     21..39      +  promoter       T7 promoter: promoter for bacteriophage T7 RNA polymerase
     71..93      +  RBS            RBS: efficient ribosome binding site from bacteriophage T7 gene 10 (Olins and Rangwala, 1989)
    111..131     +  CDS            8xHis (fragment): 8xHis affinity tag
    140..164     +  protein_bind   attB1: mutant version of attB; recombination site for the Gateway® BP reaction BP Clonase™
    600..624     -  protein_bind   attB2: mutant version of attB; recombination site for the Gateway® BP reaction BP Clonase™
    634..683     +  CDS            SET1 (fragment): solubility-enhancement tag derived from T7 phage gene 10B
    691..738     +  terminator     T7 terminator: transcription terminator for bacteriophage T7 RNA polymerase
    764..1056    -  CDS            TcR (fragment): tetracycline efflux protein; tet; confers resistance to tetracycline
   1104..1132    -  promoter       tet promoter: E. coli promoter for tetracycline efflux protein gene
   1245..1349    +  promoter       AmpR promoter: bla
   1350..2210    +  CDS            AmpR: β-lactamase; bla; confers resistance to ampicillin, carbenicillin, and related antibiotics
   2381..2969    +  rep_origin     ori: high-copy-number ColE1/pMB1/pBR322/pUC origin of replication
   3155..3294    -  misc_feature   bom: basis of mobility region from pBR322
   3396..3587    -  CDS            rop: Rop protein, which maintains plasmids at low copy number; rop
   3604..3984    +  CDS            YPB1_ECOLX: Protein predicted: Swiss-Prot protein existence level 4. From Escherichia coli.
   4226..5130    -  CDS            TcR (fragment): tetracycline efflux protein; tet; confers resistance to tetracycline
