[The description below was written by a language model from this plasmid's Addgene catalogue record and pLannotate feature annotations shown in this document.]
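Description:
pDest17_A1-LCD swap V5 is a bacterial expression plasmid built on the Gateway destination vector pDest17, carrying a designed variant ("swap V5") of the human A1-LCD. The name presumably refers to the low-complexity domain of hnRNPA1, although the record does not spell this out. The associated publication concerns the design of intrinsically disordered protein variants with diverse structural properties. The plasmid is maintained in E. coli under ampicillin selection through the β-lactamase gene and its own promoter. It replicates from a pBR322-type ColE1 origin accompanied by the bom region and the rop gene, consistent with the low-copy designation in the record. Annotated fragments of the tetracycline resistance gene and its promoter are non-functional backbone remnants rather than a second usable marker.

The expression cassette runs from a T7 promoter and the phage T7 gene 10 ribosome binding site into an N-terminal polyhistidine tag. The tag is catalogued as 6xHis; the annotation software matched it as a partial 8xHis. It is followed by attB1, the insert, attB2 and a T7 terminator. The attB sites are the scars of the Gateway recombination used to place the insert, which occupies the roughly 430 nt interval between them. The insert itself is not annotated in the feature table. The short "SET1" hit just upstream of the terminator is most likely a match to vector-derived T7 sequence rather than a functional solubility tag. The depositor notes a TEV protease cleavage site, which would allow the His tag to be removed after affinity purification, though its position is not annotated. Transcription depends on T7 RNA polymerase, so expression requires a DE3 lysogen such as BL21(DE3), which the depositor recommends, whereas DH5alpha serves for propagation. The construct is intended for recombinant production and purification of this variant.
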