Addgene plasmid #226542: pDest17_A1-LCD swap V5
Purpose: Bacterial expression of N-terminally 6His tagged A1-LCD V5
Depositing lab: Tanja Mittag. Depositing organization: St. Jude Children's Research Hospital. Publication: Design of intrinsically disordered protein variants with diverse structural properties. Pesce F, Bremer A, Tesei G, Hopkins JB, Grace CR, Mittag T, Lindorff-Larsen K. Sci Adv. 2024 Aug 30;10(35):eadm9926. doi: 10.1126/sciadv.adm9926. Epub 2024 Aug 28. PubMed 39196930.
Backbone
  Vector backbone: pDest17
  Backbone manufacturer: Invtirogen
  Vector type: Bacterial Expression
Growth in bacteria
  Bacterial resistance: Ampicillin, 100 μg/mL
  Growth temperature: 37°C
  Growth strain: DH5alpha
  Copy number: Low Copy
Gene/Insert
  Gene/Insert name: A1-LCD swap V5
  Species: H. sapiens (human)
  Promoter: T7
  Tag / fusion protein: 6xHis (N terminal on insert)
  Cloning method: Gateway Cloning
Terms and licenses: Academic/Nonprofit Terms; Industry Terms: Not Available to Industry
Depositor comments: TEV cleavage Site. Growth strain BL21_DE3 also recommended for this plasmid.
How to cite: pDest17_A1-LCD swap V5 was a gift from Tanja Mittag (Addgene plasmid # 226542 ; http://n2t.net/addgene:226542 ; RRID:Addgene_226542)
