>Addgene plasmid #226542 | pDest17_A1-LCD swap V5 | depositor partial sequence | sequence record 444132 | ORF Sequence
GGTTTTAGCAATATGGGTAATGGTTTTGGTGGTCGCTTTGGTGGTGGTCGTGGTTTTAGCCGTTATAGCC
AGCAGTTTAGCTATTATGATGGTGGTCAGAGCAGCGGTGGTAATGGTAGCAGTGGTGGTTTTAATAGCTA
TGGCGGTTATAACAATGGTCGTAATGGTTCAAGCTTTGGCGGTGCAGGCGGTGGTGGCCGTAGCAGCTTT
GGTTTTAGTGGTGGTGGCGGTTTTGGCGCAGATGGTGGCTATAATCGTTTTAGCTCAGGTGATCGTAACA
ATAATGGTCCGAGCAAAGGCGGTGGCGGTGGCAATGGCAGCGGTAGCCGTGGTTTTGCAGGTAATGGCAG
CATGAGCGATCGTGGTAATTCATATGGCGGTGGTCCGGGTCGTCAGAAAGGTAGC
